Addgene plasmid #31020: pFUS_B3
Depositing lab: Adam Bogdanove & Daniel Voytas. Depositing organization: University of Minnesota. Publication: Efficient design and assembly of custom TALEN and other TAL effector-based constructs for DNA targeting. Cermak T, Doyle EL, Christian M, Wang L, Zhang Y, Schmidt C, Baller JA, Somia NV, Bogdanove AJ, Voytas DF. Nucleic Acids Res. 2011 Jul;39(12):e82. doi: 10.1093/nar/gkr218 PubMed 21493687.
Backbone
  Vector backbone: pCR8
  Backbone manufacturer: Invitrogen
  Backbone size w/o insert (bp): 2447
Growth in bacteria
  Bacterial resistance: Spectinomycin, 50 μg/mL
  Growth temperature: 37°C
  Growth strain: DH5alpha
  Growth instructions: DH5a/LB+antibiotics
  Copy number: High Copy
Gene/Insert
  Gene/Insert name: LacZ + BsaI restriction sites
  Insert size (bp): 459
  Cloning method: Restriction Enzyme; 5′ cloning site AflII (not destroyed); 3′ cloning site XbaI (not destroyed)
  Sequencing primers: 5′ pCR8_F1 (ttgatgcctggcagttccct); 3′ pCR8_R1 (cgaaccgaacaggcttatgt)
Terms and licenses: Academic/Nonprofit Terms; Industry Terms: Not Available to Industry
How to cite: pFUS_B3 was a gift from Adam Bogdanove & Daniel Voytas (Addgene plasmid # 31020 ; http://n2t.net/addgene:31020 ; RRID:Addgene_31020)
