[The description below was written by a language model from this plasmid's Addgene catalogue record and pLannotate feature annotations shown in this document.]
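Description:
pFUS_B3 is a small bacterial cloning plasmid (about 3 kb in the depositor's sequence) built on the Invitrogen pCR8 backbone. It belongs to the vector set described for assembling custom TALENs and other TAL effector-based DNA-targeting constructs. It replicates in E. coli from a high-copy ColE1/pUC-type origin and is selected with spectinomycin through the aadA (SmR) aminoglycoside adenylyltransferase gene, which appears to be driven by a class 1 integron Pc promoter fragment annotated just upstream. The rrnB T1 and T2 transcription terminators inherited from pCR8 lie next to the cloning region and insulate it from read-through transcription.

The payload is a 459 bp "LacZ + BsaI restriction sites" cassette inserted between AflII and XbaI sites, both of which were retained. The annotation shows a pBluescript-derived lacZα unit: CAP binding site, lac promoter and lac operator driving a lacZα fragment, with T3 and T7 promoters and a remnant of the multiple cloning site embedded in it. The short f1 ori, lacI and GmR hits are small fragments carried along with these parts rather than functional elements. BsaI is a type IIS enzyme that cuts outside its recognition sequence, so digestion should release the lacZα cassette and leave defined overhangs for ordered, Golden Gate-style ligation of DNA modules. Recombinants that have lost lacZα can then be recognised by blue/white screening. The BsaI sites themselves are not listed in the feature table.

The plasmid serves as an intermediate receiver vector for TAL effector repeat assembly and has no expression function of its own. The record does not state what the "B3" designation specifies about the array it accepts.
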