Features (pLannotate 1.2.2; 16 found; start..end, strand, type, name):
     46..64      -  rep_origin     f1 ori (fragment): f1 bacteriophage origin of replication; arrow indicates direction of (+) strand synthesis
     69..224     -  CDS            lacZα (fragment): LacZα fragment of β-galactosidase; lacZ fragment
    232..250     +  promoter       T7 promoter: promoter for bacteriophage T7 RNA polymerase
    259..282     -  misc_feature   MCS (fragment): pBluescript multiple cloning site
    298..316     -  promoter       T3 promoter: promoter for bacteriophage T3 RNA polymerase
    361..377     -  protein_bind   lac operator: The lac repressor binds to the lac operator to inhibit transcription in E. coli. This inhibition can be relieved by adding lactose or isopropyl-β-D-thiogalactopyranoside (IPTG). lac repressor encoded by lacI
    385..415     -  promoter       lac promoter: promoter for the E. coli lac operon
    430..451     -  protein_bind   CAP binding site: CAP binding activates transcription in the presence of cAMP. E. coli catabolite activator protein
    636..659     +  promoter       Pc promoter (fragment): intI1 (promoter lies within the coding sequence); class 1 integron promoter
    835..891     +  CDS            GmR (fragment): gentamycin acetyltransferase; aacC1; confers resistance to gentamycin
    898..1689    +  CDS            SmR: aminoglycoside adenylyltransferase (Murphy, 1985); aadA; confers resistance to spectinomycin and streptomycin
   1782..2370    +  rep_origin     ori: high-copy-number ColE1/pMB1/pBR322/pUC origin of replication
   2553..2645    +  CDS            lacI (fragment): lac repressor; lacI; The lac repressor binds to the lac operator to inhibit transcription in E. coli. This inhibition can be relieved by adding lactose or isopropyl-β-D-thiogalactopyranoside (IPTG).
   2700..2727    -  terminator     rrnB T2 terminator: transcription terminator T2 from the E. coli rrnB gene
   2859..2902    +  terminator     rrnB T1 terminator: Escherichia coli rrnB; transcription terminator T1 from the E. coli rrnB gene
   2949..2985    -  CDS            lacZα (fragment): LacZα fragment of β-galactosidase; lacZ fragment
>Addgene plasmid #31020 | pFUS_B3 | depositor full sequence | sequence record 14214 | Author sequence
CGTCTCATGGCCTGACCCCGGACCAAGTGGTGGCTATCGAGACCGGCGCCGCTACAGGGCGCGTCCCATT
CGCCATTCAGGCTGCGCAACTGTTGGGAAGGGCGATCGGTGCGGGCCTCTTCGCTATTACGCCAGCTGGC
GAAAGGGGGATGTGCTGCAAGGCGATTAAGTTGGGTAACGCCAGGGTTTTCCCAGTCACGACGTTGTAAA
ACGACGGCCAGTGAGCGCGCGTAATACGACTCACTATAGGGCGAATTGGGTACCGGGCCCCCCCTCGAGG
TCCTCCAGCTTTTGTTCCCTTTAGTGAGGGTTAATTGCGCGCTTGGCGTAATCATGGTCATAGCTGTTTC
CTGTGTGAAATTGTTATCCGCTCACAATTCCACACAACATACGAGCCGGAAGCATAAAGTGTAAAGCCTG
GGGTGCCTAATGAGTGAGCTAACTCACATTAATTGCGTTGCGCTCACTGCCCGCTTTCCACCGGTGGTCT
CGCCAGGACCATGGCCTGACCCCGGACCAAGTGGTGGCTATCGAGACGTCTAGACCAGCCAGGACAGAAA
TGCCTCGACTTCGCTGCTACCCAAGGTTGCCGGGTGACGCACACCGTGGAAACGGATGAAGGCACGAACC
CAGTGGACATAAGCCTGTTCGGTTCGTAAGCTGTAATGCAAGTAGCGTATGCGCTCACGCAACTGGTCCA
GAACCTTGACCGAACGCAGCGGTGGTAACGGCGCAGTGGCGGTTTTCATGGCTTGTTATGACTGTTTTTT
TGGGGTACAGTCTATGCCTCGGGCATCCAAGCAGCAAGCGCGTTACGCCGTGGGTCGATGTTTGATGTTA
TGGAGCAGCAACGATGTTACGCAGCAGGGCAGTCGCCCTAAAACAAAGTTAAACATTATGAGGGAAGCGG
TGATCGCCGAAGTATCGACTCAACTATCAGAGGTAGTTGGCGTCATCGAGCGCCATCTCGAACCGACGTT
GCTGGCCGTACATTTGTACGGCTCCGCAGTGGATGGCGGCCTGAAGCCACACAGTGATATTGATTTGCTG
GTTACGGTGACCGTAAGGCTTGATGAAACAACGCGGCGAGCTTTGATCAACGACCTTTTGGAAACTTCGG
CTTCCCCTGGAGAGAGCGAGATTCTCCGCGCTGTAGAAGTCACCATTGTTGTGCACGACGACATCATTCC
GTGGCGTTATCCAGCTAAGCGCGAACTGCAATTTGGAGAATGGCAGCGCAATGACATTCTTGCAGGTATC
TTCGAGCCAGCCACGATCGACATTGATCTGGCTATCTTGCTGACAAAAGCAAGAGAACATAGCGTTGCCT
TGGTAGGTCCAGCGGCGGAGGAACTCTTTGATCCGGTTCCTGAACAGGATCTATTTGAGGCGCTAAATGA
AACCTTAACGCTATGGAACTCGCCGCCCGACTGGGCTGGCGATGAGCGAAATGTAGTGCTTACGTTGTCC
CGCATTTGGTACAGCGCAGTAACCGGCAAAATCGCGCCGAAGGATGTCGCTGCCGACTGGGCAATGGAGC
GCCTGCCGGCCCAGTATCAGCCCGTCATACTTGAAGCTAGACAGGCTTATCTTGGACAAGAAGAAGATCG
CTTGGCCTCGCGCGCAGATCAGTTGGAAGAATTTGTCCACTACGTGAAAGGCGAGATCACCAAGGTAGTC
GGCAAATAACCCTCGAGCCACCCATGACCAAAATCCCTTAACGTGAGTTACGCGTCGTTCCACTGAGCGT
CAGACCCCGTAGAAAAGATCAAAGGATCTTCTTGAGATCCTTTTTTTCTGCGCGTAATCTGCTGCTTGCA
AACAAAAAAACCACCGCTACCAGCGGTGGTTTGTTTGCCGGATCAAGAGCTACCAACTCTTTTTCCGAAG
GTAACTGGCTTCAGCAGAGCGCAGATACCAAATACTGTCCTTCTAGTGTAGCCGTAGTTAGGCCACCACT
TCAAGAACTCTGTAGCACCGCCTACATACCTCGCTCTGCTAATCCTGTTACCAGTGGCTGCTGCCAGTGG
CGATAAGTCGTGTCTTACCGGGTTGGACTCAAGACGATAGTTACCGGATAAGGCGCAGCGGTCGGGCTGA
ACGGGGGGTTCGTGCACACAGCCCAGCTTGGAGCGAACGACCTACACCGAACTGAGATACCTACAGCGTG
AGCATTGAGAAAGCGCCACGCTTCCCGAAGGGAGAAAGGCGGACAGGTATCCGGTAAGCGGCAGGGTCGG
AACAGGAGAGCGCACGAGGGAGCTTCCAGGGGGAAACGCCTGGTATCTTTATAGTCCTGTCGGGTTTCGC
CACCTCTGACTTGAGCGTCGATTTTTGTGATGCTCGTCAGGGGGGCGGAGCCTATGGAAAAACGCCAGCA
ACGCGGCCTTTTTACGGTTCCTGGCCTTTTGCTGGCCTTTTGCTCACATGTTCTTTCCTGCGTTATCCCC
TGATTCTGTGGATAACCGTATTACCGCCTTTGAGTGAGCTGATACCGCTCGCCGCAGCCGAACGACCGAG
CGCAGCGAGTCAGTGAGCGAGGAAGCGGAAGAGCGCCCAATACGCAAACCGCCTCTCCCCGCGCGTTGGC
CGATTCATTAATGCAGCTGGCACGACAGGTTTCCCGACTGGAAAGCGGGCAGTGAGCGCAACGCAATTAA
TACGCGTACCGCTAGCCAGGAAGAGTTTGTAGAAACGCAAAAAGGCCATCCGTCAGGATGGCCTTCTGCT
TAGTTTGATGCCTGGCAGTTTATGGCGGGCGTCCTGCCCGCCACCCTCCGGGCCGTTGCTTCACAACGTT
CAAATCCGCTCCCGGCGGATTTGTCCTACTCAGGAGAGCGTTCACCGACAAACAACAGATAAAACGAAAG
GCCCAGTCTTCCGACTGAGCCTTTCGTTTTATTTGATGCCTGGCAGTTCCCTACTCTCGCGTTAACGCTA
GCATGGATGTTTTCCCAGTCACGACGTTGTAAAACGACGGCCAGTCTTAAG
