>Addgene plasmid #31020 | pFUS_B3 | addgene partial sequence | sequence record 35564 | 31020 with pCR8_F1 (ttgatgcctggcagttccct)
ACGACGTTGTAAAACGACGGCCAGTCTTAAGCGTCTCATGGCCTGACCCCGGACCAAGTGGTGGCTATCG
AGACCGGCGCCGCTACAGGGCGCGTCCCATTCGCCATTCAGGCTGCGCAACTGTTGGGAAGGGCGATCGG
TGCGGGCCTCTTCGCTATTACGCCAGCTGGCGAAAGGGGGATGTGCTGCAAGGCGATTAAGTTGGGTAAC
GCCAGGGTTTTCCCAGTCACGACGTTGTAAAACGACGGCCAGTGAGCGCGCGTAATACGACTCACTATAG
GGCGAATTGGGTACCGGGCCCCCCCTCGAGGTCCTCCAGCTTTTGTTCCCTTTAGTGAGGGTTAATTGCG
CGCTTGGCGTAATCATGGTCATAGCTGTTTCCTGTGTGAAATTGTTATCCGCTCACAATTCCACACAACA
TACGAGCCGGAAGCATAAAGTGTAAAGCCTGGGGTGCCTAATGAGTGAGCTAACTCACATTAATTGCGTT
GCGCTCACTGCCCGCTTTCCACCGGTGGTCTCGCCAGGACCATGGCCTGACCCCGGACCAAGTGGTGGCT
ATCGAGACGTCTAGACCAGCCAGGACAGAAATGCCTCGACTTCGCTGCTACCCAAGGTTGCCGGGTGACG
CACACCGTGGAAACGGATGAAGGCACGAACCCAGTGGACATAAGCCTGTTCGGTTCGTAAGCTGTAATGC
AAGTAGCGTATGCGCTCACGCAACTGGTCCAGAACCTTGACCGAACGCAGCGGTGGTAACGGCGCAGTGG
CGGTTTTCATGGCTTGTTATGACTGTTTTTTTGGGGTACAGTCTATGCCTCGGGCATCCAAGCAGCAAGC
GCGTTACGCCGTGGGTCGATGTTTGATGTTATGGAGCAGCAACGATGTTACG
